>Addgene plasmid #78743 | SQT1659 | depositor full sequence | sequence record 147454 | SQT1659 sequence 8890 bps
GTCGACATTGATTATTGACTAGTTATTAATAGTAATCAATTACGGGGTCATTAGTTCATAGCCCATATAT
GGAGTTCCGCGTTACATAACTTACGGTAAATGGCCCGCCTGGCTGACCGCCCAACGACCCCCGCCCATTG
ACGTCAATAATGACGTATGTTCCCATAGTAACGCCAATAGGGACTTTCCATTGACGTCAATGGGTGGACT
ATTTACGGTAAACTGCCCACTTGGCAGTACATCAAGTGTATCATATGCCAAGTACGCCCCCTATTGACGT
CAATGACGGTAAATGGCCCGCCTGGCATTATGCCCAGTACATGACCTTATGGGACTTTCCTACTTGGCAG
TACATCTACGTATTAGTCATCGCTATTACCATGGGTCGAGGTGAGCCCCACGTTCTGCTTCACTCTCCCC
ATCTCCCCCCCCTCCCCACCCCCAATTTTGTATTTATTTATTTTTTAATTATTTTGTGCAGCGATGGGGG
CGGGGGGGGGGGGGGCGCGCGCCAGGCGGGGCGGGGCGGGGCGAGGGGCGGGGCGGGGCGAGGCGGAGAG
GTGCGGCGGCAGCCAATCAGAGCGGCGCGCTCCGAAAGTTTCCTTTTATGGCGAGGCGGCGGCGGCGGCG
GCCCTATAAAAAGCGAAGCGCGCGGCGGGCGGGAGTCGCTGCGTTGCCTTCGCCCCGTGCCCCGCTCCGC
GCCGCCTCGCGCCGCCCGCCCCGGCTCTGACTGACCGCGTTACTCCCACAGGTGAGCGGGCGGGACGGCC
CTTCTCCTCCGGGCTGTAATTAGCGCTTGGTTTAATGACGGCTCGTTTCTTTTCTGTGGCTGCGTGAAAG
CCTTAAAGGGCTCCGGGAGGGCCCTTTGTGCGGGGGGGAGCGGCTCGGGGGGTGCGTGCGTGTGTGTGTG
CGTGGGGAGCGCCGCGTGCGGCCCGCGCTGCCCGGCGGCTGTGAGCGCTGCGGGCGCGGCGCGGGGCTTT
GTGCGCTCCGCGTGTGCGCGAGGGGAGCGCGGCCGGGGGCGGTGCCCCGCGGTGCGGGGGGGCTGCGAGG
GGAACAAAGGCTGCGTGCGGGGTGTGTGCGTGGGGGGGTGAGCAGGGGGTGTGGGCGCGGCGGTCGGGCT
GTAACCCCCCCCTGCACCCCCCTCCCCGAGTTGCTGAGCACGGCCCGGCTTCGGGTGCGGGGCTCCGTGC
GGGGCGTGGCGCGGGGCTCGCCGTGCCGGGCGGGGGGTGGCGGCAGGTGGGGGTGCCGGGCGGGGCGGGG
CCGCCTCGGGCCGGGGAGGGCTCGGGGGAGGGGCGCGGCGGCCCCGGAGCGCCGGCGGCTGTCGAGGCGC
GGCGAGCCGCAGCCATTGCCTTTTATGGTAATCGTGCGAGAGGGCGCAGGGACTTCCTTTGTCCCAAATC
TGGCGGAGCCGAAATCTGGGAGGCGCCGCCGCACCCCCTCTAGCGGGCGCGGGCGAAGCGGTGCGGCGCC
GGCAGGAAGGAAATGGGCGGGGAGGGCCTTCGTGCGTCGCCGCGCCGCCGTCCCCTTCTCCATCTCCAGC
CTCGGGGCTGCCGCAGGGGGACGGCTGCCTTCGGGGGGGACGGGGCAGGGCGGGGTTCGGCTTCTGGCGT
GTGACCGGCGGCTCTAGAGCCTCTGCTAACCATGTTCATGCCTTCTTCTTTTTCCTACAGCTCCTGGGCA
ACGTGCTGGTTATTGTGCTGTCTCATCATTTTGGCAAAGAATTCTGCAGTCGACGGTACCGCGGGCCCGG
GATCCACCGGTCGCCACCATGACACAGTTCGAGGGCTTTACCAACCTGTATCAGGTGAGCAAGACACTGC
GGTTTGAGCTGATCCCACAGGGCAAGACCCTGAAGCACATCCAGGAGCAGGGCTTCATCGAGGAGGACAA
GGCCCGCAATGATCACTACAAGGAGCTGAAGCCCATCATCGATCGGATCTACAAGACCTATGCCGACCAG
TGCCTGCAGCTGGTGCAGCTGGATTGGGAGAACCTGAGCGCCGCCATCGACTCCTATAGAAAGGAGAAAA
CCGAGGAGACAAGGAACGCCCTGATCGAGGAGCAGGCCACATATCGCAATGCCATCCACGACTACTTCAT
CGGCCGGACAGACAACCTGACCGATGCCATCAATAAGAGACACGCCGAGATCTACAAGGGCCTGTTCAAG
GCCGAGCTGTTTAATGGCAAGGTGCTGAAGCAGCTGGGCACCGTGACCACAACCGAGCACGAGAACGCCC
TGCTGCGGAGCTTCGACAAGTTTACAACCTACTTCTCCGGCTTTTATGAGAACAGGAAGAACGTGTTCAG
CGCCGAGGATATCAGCACAGCCATCCCACACCGCATCGTGCAGGACAACTTCCCCAAGTTTAAGGAGAAT
TGTCACATCTTCACACGCCTGATCACCGCCGTGCCCAGCCTGCGGGAGCACTTTGAGAACGTGAAGAAGG
CCATCGGCATCTTCGTGAGCACCTCCATCGAGGAGGTGTTTTCCTTCCCTTTTTATAACCAGCTGCTGAC
ACAGACCCAGATCGACCTGTATAACCAGCTGCTGGGAGGAATCTCTCGGGAGGCAGGCACCGAGAAGATC
AAGGGCCTGAACGAGGTGCTGAATCTGGCCATCCAGAAGAATGATGAGACAGCCCACATCATCGCCTCCC
TGCCACACAGATTCATCCCCCTGTTTAAGCAGATCCTGTCCGATAGGAACACCCTGTCTTTCATCCTGGA
GGAGTTTAAGAGCGACGAGGAAGTGATCCAGTCCTTCTGCAAGTACAAGACACTGCTGAGAAACGAGAAC
GTGCTGGAGACAGCCGAGGCCCTGTTTAACGAGCTGAACAGCATCGACCTGACACACATCTTCATCAGCC
ACAAGAAGCTGGAGACAATCAGCAGCGCCCTGTGCGACCACTGGGATACACTGAGGAATGCCCTGTATGA
GCGGAGAATCTCCGAGCTGACAGGCAAGATCACCAAGTCTGCCAAGGAGAAGGTGCAGCGCAGCCTGAAG
CACGAGGATATCAACCTGCAGGAGATCATCTCTGCCGCAGGCAAGGAGCTGAGCGAGGCCTTCAAGCAGA
AAACCAGCGAGATCCTGTCCCACGCACACGCCGCCCTGGATCAGCCACTGCCTACAACCCTGAAGAAGCA
GGAGGAGAAGGAGATCCTGAAGTCTCAGCTGGACAGCCTGCTGGGCCTGTACCACCTGCTGGACTGGTTT
GCCGTGGATGAGTCCAACGAGGTGGACCCCGAGTTCTCTGCCCGGCTGACCGGCATCAAGCTGGAGATGG
AGCCTTCTCTGAGCTTCTACAACAAGGCCAGAAATTATGCCACCAAGAAGCCCTACTCCGTGGAGAAGTT
CAAGCTGAACTTTCAGATGCCTACACTGGCCTCTGGCTGGGACGTGAATAAGGAGAAGAACAATGGCGCC
ATCCTGTTTGTGAAGAACGGCCTGTACTATCTGGGCATCATGCCAAAGCAGAAGGGCAGGTATAAGGCCC
TGAGCTTCGAGCCCACAGAGAAAACCAGCGAGGGCTTTGATAAGATGTACTATGACTACTTCCCTGATGC
CGCCAAGATGATCCCAAAGTGCAGCACCCAGCTGAAGGCCGTGACAGCCCACTTTCAGACCCACACAACC
CCCATCCTGCTGTCCAACAATTTCATCGAGCCTCTGGAGATCACAAAGGAGATCTACGACCTGAACAATC
CTGAGAAGGAGCCAAAGAAGTTTCAGACAGCCTACGCCAAGAAAACCGGCGACCAGAAGGGCTACAGAGA
GGCCCTGTGCAAGTGGATCGACTTCACAAGGGATTTTCTGTCCAAGTATACCAAGACAACCTCTATCGAT
CTGTCTAGCCTGCGGCCATCCTCTCAGTATAAGGACCTGGGCGAGTACTATGCCGAGCTGAATCCCCTGC
TGTACCACATCAGCTTCCAGAGAATCGCCGAGAAGGAGATCATGGATGCCGTGGAGACAGGCAAGCTGTA
CCTGTTCCAGATCTATAACAAGGACTTTGCCAAGGGCCACCACGGCAAGCCTAATCTGCACACACTGTAT
TGGACCGGCCTGTTTTCTCCAGAGAACCTGGCCAAGACAAGCATCAAGCTGAATGGCCAGGCCGAGCTGT
TCTACCGCCCTAAGTCCAGGATGAAGAGGATGGCACACCGGCTGGGAGAGAAGATGCTGAACAAGAAGCT
GAAGGATCAGAAAACCCCAATCCCCGACACCCTGTACCAGGAGCTGTACGACTATGTGAATCACAGACTG
TCCCACGACCTGTCTGATGAGGCCAGGGCCCTGCTGCCCAACGTGATCACCAAGGAGGTGTCTCACGAGA
TCATCAAGGATAGGCGCTTTACCAGCGACAAGTTCTTTTTCCACGTGCCTATCACACTGAACTATCAGGC
CGCCAATTCCCCATCTAAGTTCAACCAGAGGGTGAATGCCTACCTGAAGGAGCACCCCGAGACACCTATC
ATCGGCATCGATCGGGGCGAGAGAAACCTGATCTATATCACAGTGATCGACTCCACCGGCAAGATCCTGG
AGCAGCGGAGCCTGAACACCATCCAGCAGTTTGATTACCAGAAGAAGCTGGACAACAGGGAGAAGGAGAG
GGTGGCAGCAAGGCAGGCCTGGTCTGTGGTGGGCACAATCAAGGATCTGAAGCAGGGCTATCTGAGCCAG
GTCATCCACGAGATCGTGGACCTGATGATCCACTACCAGGCCGTGGTGGTGCTGGAGAACCTGAATTTCG
GCTTTAAGAGCAAGAGGACCGGCATCGCCGAGAAGGCCGTGTACCAGCAGTTCGAGAAGATGCTGATCGA
TAAGCTGAATTGCCTGGTGCTGAAGGACTATCCAGCAGAGAAAGTGGGAGGCGTGCTGAACCCATACCAG
CTGACAGACCAGTTCACCTCCTTTGCCAAGATGGGCACCCAGTCTGGCTTCCTGTTTTACGTGCCTGCCC
CATATACATCTAAGATCGATCCCCTGACCGGCTTCGTGGACCCCTTCGTGTGGAAAACCATCAAGAATCA
CGAGAGCCGCAAGCACTTCCTGGAGGGCTTCGACTTTCTGCACTACGACGTGAAAACCGGCGACTTCATC
CTGCACTTTAAGATGAACAGAAATCTGTCCTTCCAGAGGGGCCTGCCCGGCTTTATGCCTGCATGGGATA
TCGTGTTCGAGAAGAACGAGACACAGTTTGACGCCAAGGGCACCCCTTTCATCGCCGGCAAGAGAATCGT
GCCAGTGATCGAGAATCACAGATTCACCGGCAGATACCGGGACCTGTATCCTGCCAACGAGCTGATCGCC
CTGCTGGAGGAGAAGGGCATCGTGTTCAGGGATGGCTCCAACATCCTGCCAAAGCTGCTGGAGAATGACG
ATTCTCACGCCATCGACACCATGGTGGCCCTGATCCGCAGCGTGCTGCAGATGCGGAACTCCAATGCCGC
CACAGGCGAGGACTATATCAACAGCCCCGTGCGCGATCTGAATGGCGTGTGCTTCGACTCCCGGTTTCAG
AACCCAGAGTGGCCCATGGACGCCGATGCCAATGGCGCCTACCACATCGCCCTGAAGGGCCAGCTGCTGC
TGAATCACCTGAAGGAGAGCAAGGATCTGAAGCTGCAGAACGGCATCTCCAATCAGGACTGGCTGGCCTA
CATCCAGGAGCTGCGCAACAAAAGGCCGGCGGCCACGAAAAAGGCCGGCCAGGCAAAAAAGAAAAAGGGA
TCCTACCCATACGATGTTCCAGATTACGCTTATCCCTACGACGTGCCTGATTATGCATACCCATATGATG
TCCCCGACTATGCCTAAAGCGGCCGCACTCCTCAGGTGCAGGCTGCCTATCAGAAGGTGGTGGCTGGTGT
GGCCAATGCCCTGGCTCACAAATACCACTGAGATCTTTTTCCCTCTGCCAAAAATTATGGGGACATCATG
AAGCCCCTTGAGCATCTGACTTCTGGCTAATAAAGGAAATTTATTTTCATTGCAATAGTGTGTTGGAATT
TTTTGTGTCTCTCACTCGGAAGGACATATGGGAGGGCAAATCATTTAAAACATCAGAATGAGTATTTGGT
TTAGAGTTTGGCAACATATGCCATATGCTGGCTGCCATGAACAAAGGTGGCTATAAAGAGGTCATCAGTA
TATGAAACAGCCCCCTGCTGTCCATTCCTTATTCCATAGAAAAGCCTTGACTTGAGGTTAGATTTTTTTT
ATATTTTGTTTTGTGTTATTTTTTTCTTTAACATCCCTAAAATTTTCCTTACATGTTTTACTAGCCAGAT
TTTTCCTCCTCTCCTGACTACTCCCAGTCATAGCTGTCCCTCTTCTCTTATGAAGATCCCTCGACCTGCA
GCCCAAGCTTGGCGTAATCATGGTCATAGCTGTTTCCTGTGTGAAATTGTTATCCGCTCACAATTCCACA
CAACATACGAGCCGGAAGCATAAAGTGTAAAGCCTGGGGTGCCTAATGAGTGAGCTAACTCACATTAATT
GCGTTGCGCTCACTGCCCGCTTTCCAGTCGGGAAACCTGTCGTGCCAGCGGATCCGCATCTCAATTAGTC
AGCAACCATAGTCCCGCCCCTAACTCCGCCCATCCCGCCCCTAACTCCGCCCAGTTCCGCCCATTCTCCG
CCCCATGGCTGACTAATTTTTTTTATTTATGCAGAGGCCGAGGCCGCCTCGGCCTCTGAGCTATTCCAGA
AGTAGTGAGGAGGCTTTTTTGGAGGCCTAGGCTTTTGCAAAAAGCTAACTTGTTTATTGCAGCTTATAAT
GGTTACAAATAAAGCAATAGCATCACAAATTTCACAAATAAAGCATTTTTTTCACTGCATTCTAGTTGTG
GTTTGTCCAAACTCATCAATGTATCTTATCATGTCTGGATCCGCTGCATTAATGAATCGGCCAACGCGCG
GGGAGAGGCGGTTTGCGTATTGGGCGCTCTTCCGCTTCCTCGCTCACTGACTCGCTGCGCTCGGTCGTTC
GGCTGCGGCGAGCGGTATCAGCTCACTCAAAGGCGGTAATACGGTTATCCACAGAATCAGGGGATAACGC
AGGAAAGAACATGTGAGCAAAAGGCCAGCAAAAGGCCAGGAACCGTAAAAAGGCCGCGTTGCTGGCGTTT
TTCCATAGGCTCCGCCCCCCTGACGAGCATCACAAAAATCGACGCTCAAGTCAGAGGTGGCGAAACCCGA
CAGGACTATAAAGATACCAGGCGTTTCCCCCTGGAAGCTCCCTCGTGCGCTCTCCTGTTCCGACCCTGCC
GCTTACCGGATACCTGTCCGCCTTTCTCCCTTCGGGAAGCGTGGCGCTTTCTCAATGCTCACGCTGTAGG
TATCTCAGTTCGGTGTAGGTCGTTCGCTCCAAGCTGGGCTGTGTGCACGAACCCCCCGTTCAGCCCGACC
GCTGCGCCTTATCCGGTAACTATCGTCTTGAGTCCAACCCGGTAAGACACGACTTATCGCCACTGGCAGC
AGCCACTGGTAACAGGATTAGCAGAGCGAGGTATGTAGGCGGTGCTACAGAGTTCTTGAAGTGGTGGCCT
AACTACGGCTACACTAGAAGGACAGTATTTGGTATCTGCGCTCTGCTGAAGCCAGTTACCTTCGGAAAAA
GAGTTGGTAGCTCTTGATCCGGCAAACAAACCACCGCTGGTAGCGGTGGTTTTTTTGTTTGCAAGCAGCA
GATTACGCGCAGAAAAAAAGGATCTCAAGAAGATCCTTTGATCTTTTCTACGGGGTCTGACGCTCAGTGG
AACGAAAACTCACGTTAAGGGATTTTGGTCATGAGATTATCAAAAAGGATCTTCACCTAGATCCTTTTAA
ATTAAAAATGAAGTTTTAAATCAATCTAAAGTATATATGAGTAAACTTGGTCTGACAGTTACCAATGCTT
AATCAGTGAGGCACCTATCTCAGCGATCTGTCTATTTCGTTCATCCATAGTTGCCTGACTCCCCGTCGTG
TAGATAACTACGATACGGGAGGGCTTACCATCTGGCCCCAGTGCTGCAATGATACCGCGAGACCCACGCT
CACCGGCTCCAGATTTATCAGCAATAAACCAGCCAGCCGGAAGGGCCGAGCGCAGAAGTGGTCCTGCAAC
TTTATCCGCCTCCATCCAGTCTATTAATTGTTGCCGGGAAGCTAGAGTAAGTAGTTCGCCAGTTAATAGT
TTGCGCAACGTTGTTGCCATTGCTACAGGCATCGTGGTGTCACGCTCGTCGTTTGGTATGGCTTCATTCA
GCTCCGGTTCCCAACGATCAAGGCGAGTTACATGATCCCCCATGTTGTGCAAAAAAGCGGTTAGCTCCTT
CGGTCCTCCGATCGTTGTCAGAAGTAAGTTGGCCGCAGTGTTATCACTCATGGTTATGGCAGCACTGCAT
AATTCTCTTACTGTCATGCCATCCGTAAGATGCTTTTCTGTGACTGGTGAGTACTCAACCAAGTCATTCT
GAGAATAGTGTATGCGGCGACCGAGTTGCTCTTGCCCGGCGTCAATACGGGATAATACCGCGCCACATAG
CAGAACTTTAAAAGTGCTCATCATTGGAAAACGTTCTTCGGGGCGAAAACTCTCAAGGATCTTACCGCTG
TTGAGATCCAGTTCGATGTAACCCACTCGTGCACCCAACTGATCTTCAGCATCTTTTACTTTCACCAGCG
TTTCTGGGTGAGCAAAAACAGGAAGGCAAAATGCCGCAAAAAAGGGAATAAGGGCGACACGGAAATGTTG
AATACTCATACTCTTCCTTTTTCAATATTATTGAAGCATTTATCAGGGTTATTGTCTCATGAGCGGATAC
ATATTTGAATGTATTTAGAAAAATAAACAAATAGGGGTTCCGCGCACATTTCCCCGAAAAGTGCCACCTG
Features (pLannotate 1.2.2; 20 found; start..end, strand, type, name):
      4..383     +  enhancer       CMV enhancer: human cytomegalovirus immediate early enhancer
    386..661     +  promoter       chicken β-actin promoter: No description available
    662..1670    +  intron         chimeric intron: chimera between introns from chicken β-actin and rabbit β-globin
   1719..1755    +  misc_feature   MCS (fragment): multiple cloning site
   1769..5689    +  CDS            AsCpf1: CRISPR-associated protein from Acidaminococcus sp. BV3L6 (Zetsche et al., 2015)
   5690..5737    +  CDS            nucleoplasmin NLS: bipartite nuclear localization signal from nucleoplasmin
   5744..5824    +  CDS            3xHA: three tandem HA epitope tags
   5837..5908    +  CDS            HBB (fragment): HBB_PONPY - Experimental evidence at transcript level: Swiss-Prot protein existence level 2. Involved in oxygen transport from the lung to the various peripheral tissues. From Pongo pygmaeus (Bornean orangutan).
   5979..6034    +  polyA_signal   β-globin poly(A) signal: rabbit β-globin polyadenylation signal (Gil and Proudfoot, 1987)
   6417..6433    -  protein_bind   lac operator: The lac repressor binds to the lac operator to inhibit transcription in E. coli. This inhibition can be relieved by adding lactose or isopropyl-β-D-thiogalactopyranoside (IPTG). lac repressor encoded by lacI
   6441..6471    -  promoter       lac promoter: promoter for the E. coli lac operon
   6486..6507    -  protein_bind   CAP binding site: CAP binding activates transcription in the presence of cAMP. E. coli catabolite activator protein
   6520..6559    -  CDS            lacI (fragment): lac repressor; lacI; The lac repressor binds to the lac operator to inhibit transcription in E. coli. This inhibition can be relieved by adding lactose or isopropyl-β-D-thiogalactopyranoside (IPTG).
   6566..6588    +  promoter       SV40 promoter (fragment): SV40 enhancer and early promoter
   6612..6747    +  rep_origin     SV40 ori: SV40 origin of replication
   6767..6901    +  polyA_signal   SV40 poly(A) signal: SV40 polyadenylation signal
   6903..6957    -  CDS            lacI (fragment): lac repressor; lacI; The lac repressor binds to the lac operator to inhibit transcription in E. coli. This inhibition can be relieved by adding lactose or isopropyl-β-D-thiogalactopyranoside (IPTG).
   7140..7728    -  rep_origin     ori: high-copy-number ColE1/pMB1/pBR322/pUC origin of replication
   7899..8759    -  CDS            AmpR: β-lactamase; bla; confers resistance to ampicillin, carbenicillin, and related antibiotics
   8760..8864    -  promoter       AmpR promoter: bla
