>Addgene plasmid #78743 | SQT1659 | addgene full sequence | sequence record 242404 | Addgene NGS Result
GACATTGATTATTGACTAGTTATTAATAGTAATCAATTACGGGGTCATTAGTTCATAGCCCATATATGGA
GTTCCGCGTTACATAACTTACGGTAAATGGCCCGCCTGGCTGACCGCCCAACGACCCCCGCCCATTGACG
TCAATAATGACGTATGTTCCCATAGTAACGCCAATAGGGACTTTCCATTGACGTCAATGGGTGGAGTATT
TACGGTAAACTGCCCACTTGGCAGTACATCAAGTGTATCATATGCCAAGTACGCCCCCTATTGACGTCAA
TGACGGTAAATGGCCCGCCTGGCATTATGCCCAGTACATGACCTTATGGGACTTTCCTACTTGGCAGTAC
ATCTACGTATTAGTCATCGCTATTACCATGGTCGAGGTGAGCCCCACGTTCTGCTTCACTCTCCCCATCT
CCCCCCCCTCCCCACCCCCAATTTTGTATTTATTTATTTTTTAATTATTTTGTGCAGCGATGGGGGCGGG
GGGGGGGGGNCGCGCGCCAGGCGGGGCGGGGCGGGGCGAGGGGCGGGGCGGGGCGAGGCGGAGAGGTGCG
GCGGCAGCCAATCAGAGCGGCGCGCTCCGAAAGTTTCCTTTTATGGCGAGGCGGCGGCGGCGGCGGCCCT
ATAAAAAGCGAAGCGCGCGGCGGGCGGGAGTCGCTGCGCGCTGCCTTCGCCCCGTGCCCCGCTCCGCCGC
CGCCTCGCGCCGCCCGCCCCGGCTCTGACTGACCGCGTTACTCCCACAGGTGAGCGGGCGGGACGGCCCT
TCTCCTCCGGGCTGTAATTAGCGCTTGGTTTAATGACGGCTTGTTTCTTTTCTGTGGCTGCGTGAAAGCC
TTGAGGGGCTCCGGGAGGGCCCTTTGTGCGGGGGGAGCGGCTCGGGGGGTGCGTGCGTGTGTGTGTGCGT
GGGGAGCGCCGCGTGCGGCTCCGCGCTGCCCGGCGGCTGTGAGCGCTGCGGGCGCGGCGCGGGGCTTTGT
GCGCTCCGCAGTGTGCGCGAGGGGAGCGCGGCCGGGGGCGGTGCCCCGCGGTGCGGGGGGGGCTGCGAGG
GGAACAAAGGCTGCGTGCGGGGTGTGTGCGTGGGGGGGTGAGCAGGGGGTGTGGGCGCGTCGGTCGGGCT
GCAACCCCCCCTGCACCCCCCTCCCCGAGTTGCTGAGCACGGCCCGGCTTCGGGTGCGGGGCTCCGTACG
GGGCGTGGCGCGGGGCTCGCCGTGCCGGGCGGGGGGTGGCGGCAGGTGGGGGTGCCGGGCGGGGCGGGGC
CGCCTCGGGCCGGGGAGGGCTCGGGGGAGGGGCGCGGCGGCCCCCGGAGCGCCGGCGGCTGTCGAGGCGC
GGCGAGCCGCAGCCATTGCCTTTTATGGTAATCGTGCGAGAGGGCGCAGGGACTTCCTTTGTCCCAAATC
TGTGCGGAGCCGAAATCTGGGAGGCGCCGCCGCACCCCCTCTAGCGGGCGCGGGGCGAAGCGGTGCGGCG
CCGGCAGGAAGGAAATGGGCGGGGAGGGCCTTCGTGCGTCGCCGCGCCGCCGTCCCCTTCTCCCTCTCCA
GCCTCGGGGCTGTCCGCGGGGGGACGGCTGCCTTCGGGGGGGACGGGGCAGGGCGGGGTTCGGCTTCTGG
CGTGTGACCGGCGGCTCTAGAGCCTCTGCTAACCATGTTCATGCCTTCTTCTTTTTCCTACAGCTCCTGG
GCAACGTGCTGGTTATTGTGCTGTCTCATCATTTTGGCAAAGAATTCTGCAGTCGACGGTACCGCGGGCC
CGGGATCCACCGGTCGCCACCATGACACAGTTCGAGGGCTTTACCAACCTGTATCAGGTGAGCAAGACAC
TGCGGTTTGAGCTGATCCCACAGGGCAAGACCCTGAAGCACATCCAGGAGCAGGGCTTCATCGAGGAGGA
CAAGGCCCGCAATGATCACTACAAGGAGCTGAAGCCCATCATCGATCGGATCTACAAGACCTATGCCGAC
CAGTGCCTGCAGCTGGTGCAGCTGGATTGGGAGAACCTGAGCGCCGCCATCGACTCCTATAGAAAGGAGA
AAACCGAGGAGACAAGGAACGCCCTGATCGAGGAGCAGGCCACATATCGCAATGCCATCCACGACTACTT
CATCGGCCGGACAGACAACCTGACCGATGCCATCAATAAGAGACACGCCGAGATCTACAAGGGCCTGTTC
AAGGCCGAGCTGTTTAATGGCAAGGTGCTGAAGCAGCTGGGCACCGTGACCACAACCGAGCACGAGAACG
CCCTGCTGCGGAGCTTCGACAAGTTTACAACCTACTTCTCCGGCTTTTATGAGAACAGGAAGAACGTGTT
CAGCGCCGAGGATATCAGCACAGCCATCCCACACCGCATCGTGCAGGACAACTTCCCCAAGTTTAAGGAG
AATTGTCACATCTTCACACGCCTGATCACCGCCGTGCCCAGCCTGCGGGAGCACTTTGAGAACGTGAAGA
AGGCCATCGGCATCTTCGTGAGCACCTCCATCGAGGAGGTGTTTTCCTTCCCTTTTTATAACCAGCTGCT
GACACAGACCCAGATCGACCTGTATAACCAGCTGCTGGGAGGAATCTCTCGGGAGGCAGGCACCGAGAAG
ATCAAGGGCCTGAACGAGGTGCTGAATCTGGCCATCCAGAAGAATGATGAGACAGCCCACATCATCGCCT
CCCTGCCACACAGATTCATCCCCCTGTTTAAGCAGATCCTGTCCGATAGGAACACCCTGTCTTTCATCCT
GGAGGAGTTTAAGAGCGACGAGGAAGTGATCCAGTCCTTCTGCAAGTACAAGACACTGCTGAGAAACGAG
AACGTGCTGGAGACAGCCGAGGCCCTGTTTAACGAGCTGAACAGCATCGACCTGACACACATCTTCATCA
GCCACAAGAAGCTGGAGACAATCAGCAGCGCCCTGTGCGACCACTGGGATACACTGAGGAATGCCCTGTA
TGAGCGGAGAATCTCCGAGCTGACAGGCAAGATCACCAAGTCTGCCAAGGAGAAGGTGCAGCGCAGCCTG
AAGCACGAGGATATCAACCTGCAGGAGATCATCTCTGCCGCAGGCAAGGAGCTGAGCGAGGCCTTCAAGC
AGAAAACCAGCGAGATCCTGTCCCACGCACACGCCGCCCTGGATCAGCCACTGCCTACAACCCTGAAGAA
GCAGGAGGAGAAGGAGATCCTGAAGTCTCAGCTGGACAGCCTGCTGGGCCTGTACCACCTGCTGGACTGG
TTTGCCGTGGATGAGTCCAACGAGGTGGACCCCGAGTTCTCTGCCCGGCTGACCGGCATCAAGCTGGAGA
TGGAGCCTTCTCTGAGCTTCTACAACAAGGCCAGAAATTATGCCACCAAGAAGCCCTACTCCGTGGAGAA
GTTCAAGCTGAACTTTCAGATGCCTACACTGGCCTCTGGCTGGGACGTGAATAAGGAGAAGAACAATGGC
GCCATCCTGTTTGTGAAGAACGGCCTGTACTATCTGGGCATCATGCCAAAGCAGAAGGGCAGGTATAAGG
CCCTGAGCTTCGAGCCCACAGAGAAAACCAGCGAGGGCTTTGATAAGATGTACTATGACTACTTCCCTGA
TGCCGCCAAGATGATCCCAAAGTGCAGCACCCAGCTGAAGGCCGTGACAGCCCACTTTCAGACCCACACA
ACCCCCATCCTGCTGTCCAACAATTTCATCGAGCCTCTGGAGATCACAAAGGAGATCTACGACCTGAACA
ATCCTGAGAAGGAGCCAAAGAAGTTTCAGACAGCCTACGCCAAGAAAACCGGCGACCAGAAGGGCTACAG
AGAGGCCCTGTGCAAGTGGATCGACTTCACAAGGGATTTTCTGTCCAAGTATACCAAGACAACCTCTATC
GATCTGTCTAGCCTGCGGCCATCCTCTCAGTATAAGGACCTGGGCGAGTACTATGCCGAGCTGAATCCCC
TGCTGTACCACATCAGCTTCCAGAGAATCGCCGAGAAGGAGATCATGGATGCCGTGGAGACAGGCAAGCT
GTACCTGTTCCAGATCTATAACAAGGACTTTGCCAAGGGCCACCACGGCAAGCCTAATCTGCACACACTG
TATTGGACCGGCCTGTTTTCTCCAGAGAACCTGGCCAAGACAAGCATCAAGCTGAATGGCCAGGCCGAGC
TGTTCTACCGCCCTAAGTCCAGGATGAAGAGGATGGCACACCGGCTGGGAGAGAAGATGCTGAACAAGAA
GCTGAAGGATCAGAAAACCCCAATCCCCGACACCCTGTACCAGGAGCTGTACGACTATGTGAATCACAGA
CTGTCCCACGACCTGTCTGATGAGGCCAGGGCCCTGCTGCCCAACGTGATCACCAAGGAGGTGTCTCACG
AGATCATCAAGGATAGGCGCTTTACCAGCGACAAGTTCTTTTTCCACGTGCCTATCACACTGAACTATCA
GGCCGCCAATTCCCCATCTAAGTTCAACCAGAGGGTGAATGCCTACCTGAAGGAGCACCCCGAGACACCT
ATCATCGGCATCGATCGGGGCGAGAGAAACCTGATCTATATCACAGTGATCGACTCCACCGGCAAGATCC
TGGAGCAGCGGAGCCTGAACACCATCCAGCAGTTTGATTACCAGAAGAAGCTGGACAACAGGGAGAAGGA
GAGGGTGGCAGCAAGGCAGGCCTGGTCTGTGGTGGGCACAATCAAGGATCTGAAGCAGGGCTATCTGAGC
CAGGTCATCCACGAGATCGTGGACCTGATGATCCACTACCAGGCCGTGGTGGTGCTGGAGAACCTGAATT
TCGGCTTTAAGAGCAAGAGGACCGGCATCGCCGAGAAGGCCGTGTACCAGCAGTTCGAGAAGATGCTGAT
CGATAAGCTGAATTGCCTGGTGCTGAAGGACTATCCAGCAGAGAAAGTGGGAGGCGTGCTGAACCCATAC
CAGCTGACAGACCAGTTCACCTCCTTTGCCAAGATGGGCACCCAGTCTGGCTTCCTGTTTTACGTGCCTG
CCCCATATACATCTAAGATCGATCCCCTGACCGGCTTCGTGGACCCCTTCGTGTGGAAAACCATCAAGAA
TCACGAGAGCCGCAAGCACTTCCTGGAGGGCTTCGACTTTCTGCACTACGACGTGAAAACCGGCGACTTC
ATCCTGCACTTTAAGATGAACAGAAATCTGTCCTTCCAGAGGGGCCTGCCCGGCTTTATGCCTGCATGGG
ATATCGTGTTCGAGAAGAACGAGACACAGTTTGACGCCAAGGGCACCCCTTTCATCGCCGGCAAGAGAAT
CGTGCCAGTGATCGAGAATCACAGATTCACCGGCAGATACCGGGACCTGTATCCTGCCAACGAGCTGATC
GCCCTGCTGGAGGAGAAGGGCATCGTGTTCAGGGATGGCTCCAACATCCTGCCAAAGCTGCTGGAGAATG
ACGATTCTCACGCCATCGACACCATGGTGGCCCTGATCCGCAGCGTGCTGCAGATGCGGAACTCCAATGC
CGCCACAGGCGAGGACTATATCAACAGCCCCGTGCGCGATCTGAATGGCGTGTGCTTCGACTCCCGGTTT
CAGAACCCAGAGTGGCCCATGGACGCCGATGCCAATGGCGCCTACCACATCGCCCTGAAGGGCCAGCTGC
TGCTGAATCACCTGAAGGAGAGCAAGGATCTGAAGCTGCAGAACGGCATCTCCAATCAGGACTGGCTGGC
CTACATCCAGGAGCTGCGCAACAAAAGGCCGGCGGCCACGAAAAAGGCCGGCCAGGCAAAAAAGAAAAAG
GGATCCTACCCATACGATGTTCCAGATTACGCTTATCCCTACGACGTGCCTGATTATGCATACCCATATG
ATGTCCCCGACTATGCCTAAAGCGGCCGCACTCCTCAGGTGCAGGCTGCCTATCAGAAGGTGGTGGCTGG
TGTGGCCAATGCCCTGGCTCACAAATACCACTGAGATCTTTTTCCCTCTGCCAAAAATTATGGGGACATC
ATGAAGCCCCTTGAGCATCTGACTTCTGGCTAATAAAGGAAATTTATTTTCATTGCAATAGTGTGTTGGA
ATTTTTTGTGTCTCTCACTCGGAAGGACATATGGGAGGGCAAATCATTTAAAACATCAGAATGAGTATTT
GGTTTAGAGTTTGGCAACATATGCCCATATGCTGGCTGCCATGAACAAAGGTTGGCTATAAAGAGGTCAT
CAGTATATGAAACAGCCCCCTGCTGTCCATTCCTTATTCCATAGAAAAGCCTTGACTTGAGGTTAGATTT
TTTTTATATTTTGTTTTGTGTTATTTTTTTCTTTAACATCCCTAAAATTTTCCTTACATGTTTTACTAGC
CAGATTTTTCCTCCTCTCCTGACTACTCCCAGTCATAGCTGTCCCTCTTCTCTTATGGAGATCCCTCGAC
CTGCAGCCCAAGCTTGGCGTAATCATGGTCATAGCTGTTTCCTGTGTGAAATTGTTATCCGCTCACAATT
CCACACAACATACGAGCCGGAAGCATAAAGTGTAAAGCCTGGGGTGCCTAATGAGTGAGCTAACTCACAT
TAATTGCGTTGCGCTCACTGCCCGCTTTCCAGTCGGGAAACCTGTCGTGCCAGCGGATCCGCATCTCAAT
TAGTCAGCAACCATAGTCCCGCCCCTAACTCCGCCCATCCCGCCCCTAACTCCGCCCAGTTCCGCCCATT
CTCCGCCCCATGGCTGACTAATTTTTTTTATTTATGCAGAGGCCGAGGCCGCCTCGGCCTCTGAGCTATT
CCAGAAGTAGTGAGGAGGCTTTTTTGGAGGCCTAGGCTTTTGCAAAAAGCTAACTTGTTTATTGCAGCTT
ATAATGGTTACAAATAAAGCAATAGCATCACAAATTTCACAAATAAAGCATTTTTTTCACTGCATTCTAG
TTGTGGTTTGTCCAAACTCATCAATGTATCTTATCATGTCTGGATCCGCTGCATTAATGAATCGGCCAAC
GCGCGGGGAGAGGCGGTTTGCGTATTGGGCGCTCTTCCGCTTCCTCGCTCACTGACTCGCTGCGCTCGGT
CGTTCGGCTGCGGCGAGCGGTATCAGCTCACTCAAAGGCGGTAATACGGTTATCCACAGAATCAGGGGAT
AACGCAGGAAAGAACATGTGAGCAAAAGGCCAGCAAAAGGCCAGGAACCGTAAAAAGGCCGCGTTGCTGG
CGTTTTTCCATAGGCTCCGCCCCCCTGACGAGCATCACAAAAATCGACGCTCAAGTCAGAGGTGGCGAAA
CCCGACAGGACTATAAAGATACCAGGCGTTTCCCCCTGGAAGCTCCCTCGTGCGCTCTCCTGTTCCGACC
CTGCCGCTTACCGGATACCTGTCCGCCTTTCTCCCTTCGGGAAGCGTGGCGCTTTCTCATAGCTCACGCT
GTAGGTATCTCAGTTCGGTGTAGGTCGTTCGCTCCAAGCTGGGCTGTGTGCACGAACCCCCCGTTCAGCC
CGACCGCTGCGCCTTATCCGGTAACTATCGTCTTGAGTCCAACCCGGTAAGACACGACTTATCGCCACTG
GCAGCAGCCACTGGTAACAGGATTAGCAGAGCGAGGTATGTAGGCGGTGCTACAGAGTTCTTGAAGTGGT
GGCCTAACTACGGCTACACTAGAAGAACAGTATTTGGTATCTGCGCTCTGCTGAAGCCAGTTACCTTCGG
AAAAAGAGTTGGTAGCTCTTGATCCGGCAAACAAACCACCGCTGGTAGCGGTGGTTTTTTTGTTTGCAAG
CAGCAGATTACGCGCAGAAAAAAAGGATCTCAAGAAGATCCTTTGATCTTTTCTACGGGGTCTGACGCTC
AGTGGAACGAAAACTCACGTTAAGGGATTTTGGTCATGAGATTATCAAAAAGGATCTTCACCTAGATCCT
TTTAAATTAAAAATGAAGTTTTAAATCAATCTAAAGTATATATGAGTAAACTTGGTCTGACAGTTACCAA
TGCTTAATCAGTGAGGCACCTATCTCAGCGATCTGTCTATTTCGTTCATCCATAGTTGCCTGACTCCCCG
TCGTGTAGATAACTACGATACGGGAGGGCTTACCATCTGGCCCCAGTGCTGCAATGATACCGCGAGACCC
ACGCTCACCGGCTCCAGATTTATCAGCAATAAACCAGCCAGCCGGAAGGGCCGAGCGCAGAAGTGGTCCT
GCAACTTTATCCGCCTCCATCCAGTCTATTAATTGTTGCCGGGAAGCTAGAGTAAGTAGTTCGCCAGTTA
ATAGTTTGCGCAACGTTGTTGCCATTGCTACAGGCATCGTGGTGTCACGCTCGTCGTTTGGTATGGCTTC
ATTCAGCTCCGGTTCCCAACGATCAAGGCGAGTTACATGATCCCCCATGTTGTGCAAAAAAGCGGTTAGC
TCCTTCGGTCCTCCGATCGTTGTCAGAAGTAAGTTGGCCGCAGTGTTATCACTCATGGTTATGGCAGCAC
TGCATAATTCTCTTACTGTCATGCCATCCGTAAGATGCTTTTCTGTGACTGGTGAGTACTCAACCAAGTC
ATTCTGAGAATAGTGTATGCGGCGACCGAGTTGCTCTTGCCCGGCGTCAATACGGGATAATACCGCGCCA
CATAGCAGAACTTTAAAAGTGCTCATCATTGGAAAACGTTCTTCGGGGCGAAAACTCTCAAGGATCTTAC
CGCTGTTGAGATCCAGTTCGATGTAACCCACTCGTGCACCCAACTGATCTTCAGCATCTTTTACTTTCAC
CAGCGTTTCTGGGTGAGCAAAAACAGGAAGGCAAAATGCCGCAAAAAAGGGAATAAGGGCGACACGGAAA
TGTTGAATACTCATACTCTTCCTTTTTCAATATTATTGAAGCATTTATCAGGGTTATTGTCTCATGAGCG
GATACATATTTGAATGTATTTAGAAAAATAAACAAATAGGGGTTCCGCGCACATTTCCCCGAAAAGTGCC
ACCTGGGTC
Features (pLannotate 1.2.2; 20 found; start..end, strand, type, name):
      1..380     +  enhancer       CMV enhancer: human cytomegalovirus immediate early enhancer
    382..656     +  promoter       chicken β-actin promoter: No description available
    657..1673    +  intron         chimeric intron: chimera between introns from chicken β-actin and rabbit β-globin
   1722..1758    +  misc_feature   MCS (fragment): multiple cloning site
   1772..5692    +  CDS            AsCpf1: CRISPR-associated protein from Acidaminococcus sp. BV3L6 (Zetsche et al., 2015)
   5693..5740    +  CDS            nucleoplasmin NLS: bipartite nuclear localization signal from nucleoplasmin
   5747..5827    +  CDS            3xHA: three tandem HA epitope tags
   5840..5911    +  CDS            HBB (fragment): HBB_PONPY - Experimental evidence at transcript level: Swiss-Prot protein existence level 2. Involved in oxygen transport from the lung to the various peripheral tissues. From Pongo pygmaeus (Bornean orangutan).
   5982..6037    +  polyA_signal   β-globin poly(A) signal: rabbit β-globin polyadenylation signal (Gil and Proudfoot, 1987)
   6422..6438    -  protein_bind   lac operator: The lac repressor binds to the lac operator to inhibit transcription in E. coli. This inhibition can be relieved by adding lactose or isopropyl-β-D-thiogalactopyranoside (IPTG). lac repressor encoded by lacI
   6446..6476    -  promoter       lac promoter: promoter for the E. coli lac operon
   6491..6512    -  protein_bind   CAP binding site: CAP binding activates transcription in the presence of cAMP. E. coli catabolite activator protein
   6525..6564    -  CDS            lacI (fragment): lac repressor; lacI; The lac repressor binds to the lac operator to inhibit transcription in E. coli. This inhibition can be relieved by adding lactose or isopropyl-β-D-thiogalactopyranoside (IPTG).
   6571..6593    +  promoter       SV40 promoter (fragment): SV40 enhancer and early promoter
   6617..6752    +  rep_origin     SV40 ori: SV40 origin of replication
   6772..6906    +  polyA_signal   SV40 poly(A) signal: SV40 polyadenylation signal
   6908..6962    -  CDS            lacI (fragment): lac repressor; lacI; The lac repressor binds to the lac operator to inhibit transcription in E. coli. This inhibition can be relieved by adding lactose or isopropyl-β-D-thiogalactopyranoside (IPTG).
   7145..7733    -  rep_origin     ori: high-copy-number ColE1/pMB1/pBR322/pUC origin of replication
   7904..8764    -  CDS            AmpR: β-lactamase; bla; confers resistance to ampicillin, carbenicillin, and related antibiotics
   8765..8869    -  promoter       AmpR promoter: bla
