[The description below was written by a language model from this plasmid's Addgene catalogue record and pLannotate feature annotations shown in this document.]
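Description:
SQT1659 is a mammalian expression plasmid of about 8.9 kb, built on the pCAG-GFP backbone, that produces the CRISPR nuclease AsCpf1 (also called AsCas12a) from Acidaminococcus sp. BV3L6 in human cells. It is maintained in E. coli through a high-copy ColE1/pUC-type origin and selected with ampicillin via the β-lactamase gene and its native promoter. The backbone also carries remnants of lac regulatory sequences (lac promoter, operator, CAP site and short lacI fragments), along with an SV40 origin, a fragment of the SV40 promoter and an SV40 poly(A) signal. No mammalian selection marker is annotated, which fits delivery by transient transfection.

The expression cassette is driven by the CAG promoter, annotated as its three components: the CMV immediate early enhancer, the chicken β-actin promoter and a chimeric chicken β-actin/rabbit β-globin intron, a combination that gives strong, broadly active transcription. Downstream lies the mammalian codon-optimized AsCpf1 coding sequence, fused at its C terminus to a bipartite nucleoplasmin nuclear localization signal, which directs the nuclease to the nucleus, and to three tandem HA epitopes for antibody detection. Transcripts end at a rabbit β-globin polyadenylation signal; the short "HBB" hit just before it is most likely part of this β-globin 3′ region rather than an expressed gene.

The plasmid encodes only the nuclease, so the guide RNA must come from a separate construct, and the depositor recommends a companion AsCpf1 gRNA expression plasmid. It was deposited with a study of the genome-wide specificity of Cpf1 nucleases in human cells. The depositor and repository-sequenced records differ by only a few bases in length and show the same feature layout.
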