Addgene plasmid #78743: SQT1659
Purpose: Human expression plasmid for AsCpf1-NLS-3xHA
Depositing lab: Keith Joung. Depositing organization: Massachusetts General Hospital. Publication: Genome-wide specificities of CRISPR-Cas Cpf1 nucleases in human cells. Kleinstiver BP, Tsai SQ, Prew MS, Nguyen NT, Welch MM, Lopez JM, McCaw ZR, Aryee MJ, Joung JK. Nat Biotechnol. 2016 Jun 27. doi: 10.1038/nbt.3620. PubMed 27347757.
Backbone
  Vector backbone: pCAG-GFP
  Backbone manufacturer: Cepko lab (Addgene plasmid# 11179)
  Vector type: Mammalian Expression, CRISPR
Growth in bacteria
  Bacterial resistance: Ampicillin, 100 μg/mL
  Growth temperature: 37°C
  Growth strain: DH5alpha
  Copy number: High Copy
Gene/Insert
  Gene/Insert name: mammalian codon-optimized Cpf1-NLS-3xHA (alt names: AsCpf1; AsCas12a)
  Species: Acidaminococcus sp. BV3L6
  Promoter: CAG
  Tag / fusion protein: NLS-3xHA (C terminal on insert)
  Cloning method: Unknown
  Sequencing primers: 5′ pCAG-F (5'-GCAACGTGCTGGTTATTGTG-3'); 3′ M13-rev
Terms and licenses: Academic/Nonprofit Terms; Industry Terms: Not Available to Industry
Depositor comments: This plasmid expresses Cpf1 from Acidaminococcus sp. BV3L6 in mammalian cells. Recommended to use with BPK3079 (Addgene plasmid# 78741), which can be used to express a gRNA for AsCpf1. Please visit https://www.biorxiv.org/content/early/2016/06/09/057802 for bioRxiv preprint.
How to cite: SQT1659 was a gift from Keith Joung (Addgene plasmid # 78743 ; http://n2t.net/addgene:78743 ; RRID:Addgene_78743)
