>Addgene plasmid #78743 | SQT1659 | addgene partial sequence | sequence record 148911 | pCAG-F 5'-GCAACGTGCTGGTTATTGTG-3'
ACCGCGGGCCCGGGATCCACCGGTCGCCACCATGACACAGTTCGAGGGCTTTACCAACCTGTATCAGGTG
AGCAAGACACTGCGGTTTGAGCTGATCCCACAGGGCAAGACCCTGAAGCACATCCAGGAGCAGGGCTTCA
TCGAGGAGGACAAGGCCCGCAATGATCACTACAAGGAGCTGAAGCCCATCATCGATCGGATCTACAAGAC
CTATGCCGACCAGTGCCTGCAGCTGGTGCAGCTGGATTGGGAGAACCTGAGCGCCGCCATCGACTCCTAT
AGAAAGGAGAAAACCGAGGAGACAAGGAACGCCCTGATCGAGGAGCAGGCCACATATCGCAATGCCATCC
ACGACTACTTCATCGGCCGGACAGACAACCTGACCGATGCCATCAATAAGAGACACGCCGAGATCTACAA
GGGCCTGTTCAAGGCCGAGCTGTTTAATGGCAAGGTGCTGAAGCAGCTGGGCACCGTGACCACAACCGAG
CACGAGAACGCCCTGCTGCGGAGCTTCGACAAGTTTACAACCTACTTCTCCGGCTTTTATGAGAACAGGA
AGAACGTGTTCAGCGCCGAGGATATCAGCACAGCCATCCCACACCGCATCGTGCAGGACAACTTCCCCAA
GTTTAAGGAGAATTGTCACATCTTCACACGCCTGATCACCGCCGTGCCCAGCCTGCGGGAGCACTTTGAG
AACGTGAAGAAGGCCATCGGCATCTTCGTGAGCACCTCCATCGAGGAGGTGTTTTCCTTCCCTTTTTATA
ACCAGCTGCTGACACAGACCCAGATCGACCTGTATAACCAGCTGCTGGGAGGAATCTCTCGGGAGGCAGG
CACCGAGAAGATCAAGGGCCTGAACGAGGTGCTGAATCTGGCCATCCAGAA
