>Addgene plasmid #78743 | SQT1659 | addgene partial sequence | sequence record 148912 | rb_glob_PA_term-R 5'-CCCATATGTCCTTCCGAGTG-3'
AAATAAATTTCCTTTATTAGCCAGAAGTCAGATGCTCAAGGGGCTTCATGANGTCCCCATAATTTTTGGC
AGAGGGAAAAAGATCTCAGTGGTATTTGTGAGCCAGGGCATTGGCCACACCAGCCACCACCTTCTGATAG
GCAGCCTGCACCTGAGGAGTGCGGCCGCTTTAGGCATAGTCGGGGACATCATATGGGTATGCATAATCAG
GCACGTCGTAGGGATAAGCGTAATCTGGAACATCGTATGGGTAGGATCCCTTTTTCTTTTTTGCCTGGCC
GGCCTTTTTCGTGGCCGCCGGCCTTTTGTTGCGCAGCTCCTGGATGTAGGCCAGCCAGTCCTGATTGGAG
ATGCCGTTCTGCAGCTTCAGATCCTTGCTCTCCTTCAGGTGATTCAGCAGCAGCTGGCCCTTCAGGGCGA
TGTGGTAGGCGCCATTGGCATCGGCGTCCATGGGCCACTCTGGGTTCTGAAACCGGGAGTCGAAGCACAC
GCCATTCAGATCGCGCACGGGGCTGTTGATATAGTCCTCGCCTGTGGCGGCATTGGAGTTCCGCATCTGC
AGCACGCTGCGGATCAGGGCCACCATGGTGTCGATGGCGTGAGAATCGTCATTCTCCAGCAGCTTTGGCA
GGATGTTGGAGCCATCCCTGAACACGATGCCCTTCTCCTCCAGCAGGGCGATCAGCTCGTTGGCAGGATA
CAGGTCCCGGTATCTGCCGGTGAATCTGTGATTCTCGATCACTGGCACGATTCTCTTGCCGGCGATGAAA
GGGGTGCCCTTGGCGTCAAACTGTGTCTCGTTCTTCTCGAACACGATATCCCATGCAGGCATAAAGCCGG
G
